>Addgene plasmid #13203 | pc3XB-ZF67 | depositor full sequence | sequence record 7552 | Author sequence
GACGGATCGGGAGATCTCCCGATCCCCTATGGTGCACTCTCAGTACAATCTGCTCTGATGCCGCATAGTT
AAGCCAGTATCTGCTCCCTGCTTGTGTGTTGGAGGTCGCTGAGTAGTGCGCGAGCAAAATTTAAGCTACA
ACAAGGCAAGGCTTGACCGACAATTGCATGAAGAATCTGCTTAGGGTTAGGCGTTTTGCGCTGCTTCGCG
ATGTACGGGCCAGATATACGCGTTGACATTGATTATTGACTAGTTATTAATAGTAATCAATTACGGGGTC
ATTAGTTCATAGCCCATATATGGAGTTCCGCGTTACATAACTTACGGTAAATGGCCCGCCTGGCTGACCG
CCCAACGACCCCCGCCCATTGACGTCAATAATGACGTATGTTCCCATAGTAACGCCAATAGGGACTTTCC
ATTGACGTCAATGGGTGGAGTATTTACGGTAAACTGCCCACTTGGCAGTACATCAAGTGTATCATATGCC
AAGTACGCCCCCTATTGACGTCAATGACGGTAAATGGCCCGCCTGGCATTATGCCCAGTACATGACCTTA
TGGGACTTTCCTACTTGGCAGTACATCTACGTATTAGTCATCGCTATTACCATGGTGATGCGGTTTTGGC
AGTACATCAATGGGCGTGGATAGCGGTTTGACTCACGGGGATTTCCAAGTCTCCACCCCATTGACGTCAA
TGGGAGTTTGTTTTGGCACCAAAATCAACGGGACTTTCCAAAATGTCGTAACAACTCCGCCCCATTGACG
CAAATGGGCGGTAGGCGTGTACGGTGGGAGGTCTATATAAGCAGAGCTCTCTGGCTAACTAGAGAACCCA
CTGCTTACTGGCTTATCGAAATTAATACGACTCACTATAGGGAGACCCAAGCTGGCTAGCGTTTAAACGG
GCCCTCTAGACCCGGGGAGAAGCCTTACAAATGCCCAGAATGTGGAAAGAGTTTTAGCCAATCTTCCAGC
CTCGTGAGACACCAGAGAACACATACCGGTGGATCCTCTGCACAGTAGTAAGCTTAAGTTTAAACCGCTG
ATCAGCCTCGACTGTGCCTTCTAGTTGCCAGCCATCTGTTGTTTGCCCCTCCCCCGTGCCTTCCTTGACC
CTGGAAGGTGCCACTCCCACTGTCCTTTCCTAATAAAATGAGGAAATTGCATCGCATTGTCTGAGTAGGT
GTCATTCTATTCTGGGGGGTGGGGTGGGGCAGGACAGCAAGGGGGAGGATTGGGAAGACAATAGCAGGCA
TGCTGGGGATGCGGTGGGCTCTATGGCTTCTGAGGCGGAAAGAACCAGCTGGGGCTCTAGGGGGTATCCC
C
[124 nt withheld, positions 1332-1455]
C
[91 nt withheld, positions 1457-1547]
A
[49 nt withheld, positions 1549-1597]
CCTTTGACGTTGGAGTCCACGTTCTTT
[37 nt withheld, positions 1625-1661]
ACCCTATCTCGGTCTATTCTTTTGATTTATAAGGGATTTTGCCGATTTCGGCCTATTGGTTAAAAAATGA
GCTGATTTAACAAAAATTTAACGCGAATTAATTCTGTGGAATGTGTGTCAGTTAGGGTGTGGAAAGTCCC
CAGGCTCCCCAGCAGGCAGAAGTATGCAAAGCATGCATCTCAATTAGTCAGCAACCAGGTGTGGAAAGTC
CCCAGGCTCCCCAGCAGGCAGAAGTATGCAAAGCATGCATCTCAATTAGTCAGCAACCATAGTCCCGCCC
CTAACTCCGCCCATCCCGCCCCTAACTCCGCCCAGTTCCGCCCATTCTCCGCCCCATGGCTGACTAATTT
TTTTTATTTATGCAGAGGCCGAGGCCGCCTCTGCCTCTGAGCTATTCCAGAAGTAGTGAGGAGGCTTTTT
TGGAGGCCTAGGCTTTTGCAAAAAGCTCCCGGCCGGGAGCTTGTATATCCATTTTCGGATCTGATCAAGA
GACAGGATGAGGATCGTTTCGCATGATTGAACAAGATGGATTGCACGCAGGTTCTCCGGCCGCTTGGGTG
GAGAGGCTATTCGGCTATGACTGGGCACAACAGACAATCGGCTGCTCTGATGCCGCCGTGTTCCGGCTGT
CAGCGCAGGGGCGCCCGGTTCTTTTTGTCAAGACCGACCTGTCCGGTGCCCTGAATGAACTGCAGGACGA
GGCAGCGCGGCTATCGTGGCTGGCCACGACGGGCGTTCCTTGCGCAGCTGTGCTCGACGTTGTCACTGAA
GCGGGAAGGGACTGGCTGCTATTGGGCGAAGTGCCGGGGCAGGATCTCCTGTCATCTCACCTTGCTCCTG
CCGAGAAAGTATCCATCATGGCTGATGCAATGCGGCGGCTGCATACGCTTGATCCGGCTACCTGCCCATT
CGACCACCAAGCGAAACATCGCATCGAGCGAGCACGTACTCGGATGGAAGCCGGTCTTGTCGATCAGGAT
GATCTGGACGAAGAGCATCAGGGGCTCGCGCCAGCCGAACTGTTCGCCAGGCTCAAGGCGCGCATGCCCG
ACGGCGAGGATCTCGTCGTGACCCATGGCGATGCCTGCTTGCCGAATATCATGGTGGAAAATGGCCGCTT
TTCTGGATTCATCGACTGTGGCCGGCTGGGTGTGGCGGACCGCTATCAGGACATAGCGTTGGCTACCCGT
GATATTGCTGAAGAGCTTGGCGGCGAATGGGCTGACCGCTTCCTCGTGCTTTACGGTATCGCCGCTCCCG
ATTCGCAGCGCATCGCCTTCTATCGCCTTCTTGACGAGTTCTTCTGAGCGGGACTCTGGGGTTCGAAATG
ACCGACCAAGCGACGCCCAACCTGCCATCACGAGATTTCGATTCCACCGCCGCCTTCTATGAAAGGTTGG
GCTTCGGAATCGTTTTCCGGGACGCCGGCTGGATGATCCTCCAGCGCGGGGATCTCATGCTGGAGTTCTT
CGCCCACCCCAACTTGTTTATTGCAGCTTATAATGGTTACAAATAAAGCAATAGCATCACAAATTTCACA
AATAAAGCATTTTTTTCACTGCATTCTAGTTGTGGTTTGTCCAAACTCATCAATGTATCTTATCATGTCT
GTATACCGTCGACCTCTAGCTAGAGCTTGGCGTAATCATGGTCATAGCTGTTTCCTGTGTGAAATTGTTA
TCCGCTCACAATTCCACACAACATACGAGCCGGAAGCATAAAGTGTAAAGCCTGGGGTGCCTAATGAGTG
AGCTAACTCACATTAATTGCGTTGCGCTCACTGCCCGCTTTCCAGTCGGGAAACCTGTCGTGCCAGCTGC
ATTAATGAATCGGCCAACGCGCGGGGAGAGGCGGTTTGCGTATTGGGCGCTCTTCCGCTTCCTCGCTCAC
TGACTCGCTGCGCTCGGTCGTTCGGCTGCGGCGAGCGGTATCAGCTCACTCAAAGGCGGTAATACGGTTA
TCCACAGAATCAGGGGATAACGCAGGAAAGAACATGTGAGCAAAAGGCCAGCAAAAGGCCAGGAACCGTA
AAAAGGCCGCGTTGCTGGCGTTTTTCCATAGGCTCCGCCCCCCTGACGAGCATCACAAAAATCGACGCTC
AAGTCAGAGGTGGCGAAACCCGACAGGACTATAAAGATACCAGGCGTTTCCCCCTGGAAGCTCCCTCGTG
CGCTCTCCTGTTCCGACCCTGCCGCTTACCGGATACCTGTCCGCCTTTCTCCCTTCGGGAAGCGTGGCGC
TTTCTCATAGCTCACGCTGTAGGTATCTCAGTTCGGTGTAGGTCGTTCGCTCCAAGCTGGGCTGTGTGCA
CGAACCCCCCGTTCAGCCCGACCGCTGCGCCTTATCCGGTAACTATCGTCTTGAGTCCAACCCGGTAAGA
CACGACTTATCGCCACTGGCAGCAGCCACTGGTAACAGGATTAGCAGAGCGAGGTATGTAGGCGGTGCTA
CAGAGTTCTTGAAGTGGTGGCCTAACTACGGCTACACTAGAAGAACAGTATTTGGTATCTGCGCTCTGCT
GAAGCCAGTTACCTTCGGAAAAAGAGTTGGTAGCTCTTGATCCGGCAAACAAACCACCGCTGGTAGCGGT
TTTTTTGTTTGCAAGCAGCAGATTACGCGCAGAAAAAAAGGATCTCAAGAAGATCCTTTGATCTTTTCTA
CGGGGTCTGACGCTCAGTGGAACGAAAACTCACGTTAAGGGATTTTGGTCATGAGATTATCAAAAAGGAT
CTTCACCTAGATCCTTTTAAATTAAAAATGAAGTTTTAAATCAATCTAAAGTATATATGAGTAAACTTGG
TCTGACAGTTACCAATGCTTAATCAGTGAGGCACCTATCTCAGCGATCTGTCTATTTCGTTCATCCATAG
TTGCCTGACTCCCCGTCGTGTAGATAACTACGATACGGGAGGGCTTACCATCTGGCCCCAGTGCTGCAAT
GATACCGCGAGACCCACGCTCACCGGCTCCAGATTTATCAGCAATAAACCAGCCAGCCGGAAGGGCCGAG
CGCAGAAGTGGTCCTGCAACTTTATCCGCCTCCATCCAGTCTATTAATTGTTGCCGGGAAGCTAGAGTAA
GTAGTTCGCCAGTTAATAGTTTGCGCAACGTTGTTGCCATTGCTACAGGCATCGTGGTGTCACGCTCGTC
GTTTGGTATGGCTTCATTCAGCTCCGGTTCCCAACGATCAAGGCGAGTTACATGATCCCCCATGTTGTGC
AAAAAAGCGGTTAGCTCCTTCGGTCCTCCGATCGTTGTCAGAAGTAAGTTGGCCGCAGTGTTATCACTCA
TGGTTATGGCAGCACTGCATAATTCTCTTACTGTCATGCCATCCGTAAGATGCTTTTCTGTGACTGGTGA
GTACTCAACCAAGTCATTCTGAGAATAGTGTATGCGGCGACCGAGTTGCTCTTGCCCGGCGTCAATACGG
GATAATACCGCGCCACATAGCAGAACTTTAAAAGTGCTCATCATTGGAAAACGTTCTTCGGGGCGAAAAC
TCTCAAGGATCTTACCGCTGTTGAGATCCAGTTCGATGTAACCCACTCGTGCACCCAACTGATCTTCAGC
ATCTTTTACTTTCACCAGCGTTTCTGGGTGAGCAAAAACAGGAAGGCAAAATGCCGCAAAAAAGGGAATA
AGGGCGACACGGAAATGTTGAATACTCATACTCTTCCTTTTTCAATATTATTGAAGCATTTATCAGGGTT
ATTGTCTCATGAGCGGATACATATTTGAATGTATTTAGAAAAATAAACAAATAGGGGTTCCGCGCACATT
TCCCCGAAAAGTGCCACCTGACGTC
Features (pLannotate 1.2.2; 20 found; start..end, strand, type, name):
     28..80      -  misc_feature   bom (fragment): basis of mobility region from pBR322
    235..614     +  enhancer       CMV enhancer: human cytomegalovirus immediate early enhancer
    615..818     +  promoter       CMV promoter: human cytomegalovirus (CMV) immediate early promoter
    814..847     +  LTR            5' LTR (truncated) (fragment): truncated 5' long terminal repeat (LTR) from HIV-1
    863..881     +  promoter       T7 promoter: promoter for bacteriophage T7 RNA polymerase
    927..1019    +  CDS            ZNF22 (fragment): ZNF22_HUMAN - Also known as KOX15, KROX26. Experimental evidence at protein level: Swiss-Prot protein existence level 1. Binds DNA through the consensus sequence 5'-CAATG-3'. May be involved in transcriptional regulation and may play a role in tooth formation (By similarity). From Homo sapiens (Human).
   1062..1286    +  polyA_signal   bGH poly(A) signal: bovine growth hormone polyadenylation signal
   1290..1311    +  promoter       SV40 promoter (fragment): SV40 enhancer and early promoter
   1332..1760    +  rep_origin     f1 ori (sequence partly withheld): f1 bacteriophage origin of replication; arrow indicates direction of (+) strand synthesis
   1774..2103    +  promoter       SV40 promoter: SV40 enhancer and early promoter
   2174..2965    +  CDS            neo: KKA2_KLEPN - Also known as kan, nptII. Experimental evidence at protein level: Swiss-Prot protein existence level 1. Resistance to kanamycin, neomycin, paromomycin, ribostamycin, butirosin and gentamicin B. From Klebsiella pneumoniae.
   2989..3147    +  CDS            ble (fragment): BLE_KLEPN - Experimental evidence at protein level: Swiss-Prot protein existence level 1. Binding protein with a strong affinity to the bleomycin family of antibiotics. Binds to CL990; an antimitotic-antibiotic compound. From Klebsiella pneumoniae.
   3142..3263    +  polyA_signal   SV40 poly(A) signal: SV40 polyadenylation signal
   3336..3352    -  protein_bind   lac operator: The lac repressor binds to the lac operator to inhibit transcription in E. coli. This inhibition can be relieved by adding lactose or isopropyl-β-D-thiogalactopyranoside (IPTG). lac repressor encoded by lacI
   3360..3390    -  promoter       lac promoter: promoter for the E. coli lac operon
   3405..3426    -  protein_bind   CAP binding site: CAP binding activates transcription in the presence of cAMP. E. coli catabolite activator protein
   3439..3531    -  CDS            lacI (fragment): lac repressor; lacI; The lac repressor binds to the lac operator to inhibit transcription in E. coli. This inhibition can be relieved by adding lactose or isopropyl-β-D-thiogalactopyranoside (IPTG).
   3714..4299    -  rep_origin     ori: high-copy-number ColE1/pMB1/pBR322/pUC origin of replication
   4470..5330    -  CDS            AmpR: β-lactamase; bla; confers resistance to ampicillin, carbenicillin, and related antibiotics
   5331..5435    -  promoter       AmpR promoter: bla
