[The description below was written by a language model from this plasmid's Addgene catalogue record and pLannotate feature annotations shown in this document.]
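Description:
pc3XB-ZF67 is a mammalian expression-type plasmid built on pc3XB, a modified version of Invitrogen's pcDNA3, and serves as one module of the Zinc Finger Consortium Modular Assembly Kit v1.0. It is maintained in E. coli at high copy through a ColE1/pUC-type origin with ampicillin selection (AmpR under its own bla promoter). It also retains the f1 phage origin typical of pcDNA3. For mammalian cells, the backbone carries a neomycin phosphotransferase gene driven by the SV40 enhancer/early promoter and terminated by an SV40 poly(A) signal, allowing G418 selection. The short bom, HIV-1 LTR, ble, lacI and lac promoter/operator hits in the automated annotation appear to be backbone remnants or partial matches, not functional payload.

The insert is ZF67, a roughly 90 bp fragment encoding a single Cys2His2 zinc finger. It comes from the Barbas module set and is recorded as recognising the DNA triplet GTA. It sits between XbaI and BamHI sites, both preserved, downstream of the CMV immediate early enhancer/promoter and a T7 promoter and upstream of the bGH polyadenylation signal. The annotation software labels this region as a ZNF22 fragment, which most likely reflects sequence similarity among zinc finger motifs, not a true ZNF22 origin.

A single finger has little use when expressed alone. The plasmid is instead a standardised source of one recognition module. The intact flanking sites allow individual fingers from the kit to be joined by restriction cloning into multi-finger arrays with chosen target specificities. According to the associated publication title, such arrays are used to engineer zinc finger nucleases by modular assembly.
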