>Addgene plasmid #13203 | pc3XB-ZF67 | addgene partial sequence | sequence record 19587 | CMV-F 5'-CGCAAATGGGCGGTAGGCGTG-3'
AGCTCTCTGGCTAACTAGAGAACCCACTGCTTACTGGCTTATCGAAATTAATACGACTCACTATAGGGAG
ACCCAAGCTGGCTAGCGTTTAAACGGGCCCTCTAGACCCGGGGAGAAGCCTTACAAATGCCCAGAATGTG
GAAAGAGTTTTAGCCAATCTTCCAGCCTCGTGAGACACCAGAGAACACATACCGGTGGATCCTCTGCACA
GTAGTAAGCTTAAGTTTAAACCGCTGATCAGCCTCGACTGTGCCTTCTAGTTGCCAGCCATCTGTTGTTT
GCCCCTCCCCCGTGCCTTCCTTGACCCTGGAAGGTGCCACTCCCACTGTCCTTTCCTAATAAAATGAGGA
AATTGCATCGCATTGTCTGAGTAGGTGTCATTCTATTCTGGGGGGTGGGGTGGGGCAGGACAGCAAGGGG
GAGGATTGGGAAGACAATAGCAGGCATGCTGGGGATGCGGTGGGCTCTATGGCTTCTGAGGCGGAAAGAA
CCAGCTGGGGCTCTAGGGGGTATCCCC
[113 nt withheld, positions 518-630]
