Addgene plasmid #13203: pc3XB-ZF67
Depositing lab: Daniel Voytas. Depositing organization: Iowa State University. Publication: Standardized reagents and protocols for engineering zinc finger nucleases by modular assembly. Wright DA, Thibodeau-Beganny S, Sander JD, Winfrey RJ, Hirsh AS, Eichtinger M, Fu F, Porteus MH, Dobbs D, Voytas DF, Joung JK. Nat Protoc. 2006;1(3):1637-52. doi: 10.1038/nprot.2006.259 PubMed 17406455.
Backbone
  Vector backbone: pc3XB
  Backbone manufacturer: Modified Invitrogen pcDNA3
  Backbone size w/o insert (bp): 5400
  Vector type: Mammalian Expression
  Selectable markers: Neomycin (select with G418)
Growth in bacteria
  Bacterial resistance: Ampicillin, 100 μg/mL
  Growth temperature: 37°C
  Growth strain: XL1 Blue
  Copy number: High Copy
Gene/Insert
  Gene/Insert name: ZF67
  Insert size (bp): 90
  Cloning method: Restriction Enzyme; 5′ cloning site XbaI (not destroyed); 3′ cloning site BamHI (not destroyed)
  Sequencing primers: 5′ T7
Terms and licenses: Academic/Nonprofit Terms; Industry Terms: Not Available to Industry
Depositor comments: Part of the Zinc Finger Consortium Modular Assembly Kit v1.0. Finger protein sequence: PGEKPYKCPECGKSFSQSSSLVRHQRTH. Target DNA sequence: GTA. This zinc finger is derived from the Barbas module set.
How to cite: pc3XB-ZF67 was a gift from Daniel Voytas (Addgene plasmid # 13203 ; http://n2t.net/addgene:13203 ; RRID:Addgene_13203)
